>Addgene plasmid #192155 | pXD050 dTomato GFP KIKO | addgene full sequence | sequence record 375241 | Addgene NGS Result
CCTGCAGGCAGCTGCGCGCTCGCTCGCTCACTGAGGCCGCCCGGGCGTCGGGCGACCTTTGGTCGCCCGG
CCTCAGTGAGCGAGCGAGCGCGCAGAGAGGGAGTGGCCAACTCCATCACTAGGGGTTCCTGCGGCCGCAC
GCGTTCTAGAAGAGGGCCTATTTCCCATGATTCCTTCATATTTGCATATACGATACAAGGCTGTTAGAGA
GATAATTGGAATTAATTTGACTGTAAACACAAAGATATTAGTACAAAATACGTGACGTAGAAAGTAATAA
TTTCTTGGGTAGTTTGCAGTTTTAAAATTATGTTTTAAAATGGACTATCATATGCTTACCGTAACTTGAA
AGTATTTCGATTTCTTGGCTTTATATATCTTGTGGAAAGGACGAAACACCGTAATTTCTACTAAGTGTAG
ATGAGTCTCTCAGCTGGTACACTAATTTCTACTAAGTGTAGATGCACGAAGCTCTCCGATGTGTAATTTC
TACTAAGTGTAGATTTTTTTAAGCTTGGCGTGGATCCGATATCAACTAGATCTTGAGACAAGGTACGATG
TAAGGAGCTGCTGTGACTTGCTCAAGGCCTTATATCGAGTAAACGGTAGCGCTGGGGCTTAGACGCAGGT
GTTCTGATTTATAGTTCAAAACCTCTATCAATGAGAGAGCAATCTCCTGGTAATGTGATAGATTTCCCAA
CTTAATGCCAACATACCATAAACCTCCCATTCTGCTAATGCCCAGCCTAAGTTGGGGAGACCACTCCAGA
TTTCAAGATGTACAGTTTGCTTTGCTGGGCCTTTTTCCCATGCCTGCCTTTACTCTGCCAGAGTTATATT
GCTGGGGTTTTGAAGAAGATCCTATTAAATAAAAGAATAAGCAGTATTATTAAGTAGCCCTGCATTTCAG
GTTTCCTTGAGTGGCAGGCCAGGCCTGGCCGTGAACGTTCACTGAAATCATGGCCTCTTGGCCAAGATTG
ATAGCTTGTGCCTGTCCCTGAGTCCCAGTCCGTCACGAGCAGCTGGTTTCTAATATGCTATTTCCCGTAT
AAAGCATGAGACCGTGACTTGCCAGCCCCACAGAGCCCCGCCCTTGTCCATCACTGGCATCTGGACTCCA
GCCTGGGTTGGGGCAAAGAGGGAAATGAGATCATGTCCTAACCCTGATCCTCTTGTCCCACAGATATCCA
GAACCCTGACCCAGCGCTTAGGTCTTGAAAGGAGTGGGAATTGGCTCCGGTGCCCGTCAGTGGGCAGAGC
GCACATCGCCCACAGTCCCCGAGAAGTTGGGGGGAGGGGTCGGCAATTGATCCGGTGCCTAGAGAAGGTG
GCGCGGGGTAAACTGGGAAAGTGATGTCGTGTACTGGCTCCGCCTTTTTCCCGAGGGTGGGGGAGAACCG
TATATAAGTGCAGTAGTCGCCGTGAACGTTCTTTTTCGCAACGGGTTTGCCGCCAGAACACAGGACCGGT
TCTAGACGTACGGCCACCATGGTGAGCAAGGGCGAGGAGGTCATCAAAGAGTTCATGCGCTTCAAGGTGC
GCATGGAGGGCTCCATGAACGGCCACGAGTTCGAGATCGAGGGCGAGGGCGAGGGCCGCCCCTACGAGGG
CACCCAGACCGCCAAGCTGAAGGTGACCAAGGGCGGCCCCCTGCCCTTCGCCTGGGACATCCTGTCCCCC
CAGTTCATGTACGGCTCCAAGGCGTACGTGAAGCACCCCGCCGACATCCCCGATTACAAGAAGCTGTCCT
TCCCCGAGGGCTTCAAGTGGGAGCGCGTGATGAACTTCGAGGACGGCGGTCTGGTGACCGTGACCCAGGA
CTCCTCCCTGCAGGACGGCACGCTGATCTACAAGGTGAAGATGCGCGGCACCAACTTCCCCCCCGACGGC
CCCGTAATGCAGAAGAAGACCATGGGCTGGGAGGCCTCCACCGAGCGCCTGTACCCCCGCGACGGCGTGC
TGAAGGGCGAGATCCACCAGGCCCTGAAGCTGAAGGACGGCGGCCACTACCTGGTGGAGTTCAAGACCAT
CTACATGGCCAAGAAGCCCGTGCAACTGCCCGGCTACTACTACGTGGACACCAAGCTGGACATCACCTCC
CACAACGAGGACTACACCATCGTGGAACAGTACGAGCGCTCCGAGGGCCGCCACCACCTGTTCCTGTACG
GCATGGACGAGCTGTACAAGTAAGCTAGCAATAAAAGATCTTTATTTTCATTAGATCTGTGTGTTGGTTT
TTTGTGTGGTACCGAGAGACTCTAAATCCAGTGACAAGTCTGTCTGCCTATTCACCGATTTTGATTCTCA
AACAAATGTGTCACAAAGTAAGGATTCTGATGTGTATATCACAGACAAAACTGTGCTAGACATGAGGTCT
ATGGACTTCAAGAGCAACAGTGCTGTGGCCTGGAGCAACAAATCTGACTTTGCATGTGCAAACGCCTTCA
ACAACAGCATTATTCCAGCAGACACCTTCTTCCCCAGCCCAGGTAAGGGCAGCTTTGGTGCCTTCGCAGG
CTGTTTCCTTGCTTCAGGAATGGCCAGGTTCTGCCCAGAGCTCTGGTCAATGATGTCTAAAACTCCTCTG
ATTGGTGGTCTCGGCCTTATCCATTGCCACCAAAACCCTCTTTTTACTAAGAAACAGTGAGCCTTGTTCT
GGCAGTCCAGAGAATGACACGGAAAAAAAGCAGATGAAGAGAAGGTGGCAGGAGAGGGCACGTGGGCAGC
CTCACGTAGAAGGAAGAGGCTCTGCAGTGGAGGCCAGTGCCCATCCCCGGGTGGCAGAGGCCCCAGCAGA
GACTTCTCAATGACATTCCAGCTGGGGTGGCCCTTCCAGAGCCCTTGCTGCCCGAGGGATGTGAGCAGGT
GGCCGGGGAGGCTTTGTGGGGCCACCCAGCCCCTTCCTCACCTCTCTCCATCTCTCAGACTCCCCAGACA
GGCCCTGGAACCCCCCCACCTTCTCCCCAGCCCTGCTCGTGGTGACCGAAGGGGACAACGCCACCTTCAC
CTGCAGCTTCTCCAACACAGTTAACAGGGCAGAGCGCACATCGCCCACAGTCCCCGAGAAGTTGGGGGGA
GGGGTCGGCAATTGATCCGGTGCCTAGAGAAGGTGGCGCGGGGTAAACTGGGAAAGTGATGTCGTGTACT
GGCTCCGCCTTTTTCCCGAGGGTGGGGGAGAACCGTATATAAGTGCAGTAGTCGCCGTGAACGTTCTTTT
TCGCAACGGGTTTGCCGCCAGAACACAGGACCGGTTCTAGACGTACGGCCACCATGGTGAGCAAGGGCGA
GGAGCTGTTCACCGGGGTGGTGCCCATCCTGGTCGAGCTGGACGGCGACGTAAACGGCCACAAGTTCAGC
GTGTCCGGCGAGGGCGAGGGCGATGCCACCTACGGCAAGCTGACCCTGAAGTTCATCTGCACCACCGGCA
AGCTGCCCGTGCCCTGGCCCACCCTCGTGACCACCCTGACCTACGGCGTGCAGTGCTTCAGCCGCTACCC
CGACCACATGAAGCAGCACGACTTCTTCAAGTCCGCCATGCCCGAAGGCTACGTCCAGGAGCGCACCATC
TTCTTCAAGGACGACGGCAACTACAAGACCCGCGCCGAGGTGAAGTTCGAGGGCGACACCCTGGTGAACC
GCATCGAGCTGAAGGGCATCGACTTCAAGGAGGACGGCAACATCCTGGGGCACAAGCTGGAGTACAACTA
CAACAGCCACAACGTCTATATCATGGCCGACAAGCAGAAGAACGGCATCAAGGTGAACTTCAAGATCCGC
CACAACATCGAGGACGGCAGCGTGCAGCTCGCCGACCACTACCAGCAGAACACCCCCATCGGCGACGGCC
CCGTGCTGCTGCCCGACAACCACTACCTGAGCACCCAGTCCGCCCTGAGCAAAGACCCCAACGAGAAGCG
CGATCACATGGTCCTGCTGGAGTTCGTGACCGCCGCCGGGATCACTCTCGGCATGGACGAGCTGTACAAG
TAAGCTAGCAATAAAAGATCTTTATTTTCATTAGATCTGTGTGTTGGTTTTTTGTGTGAAGAATTCTCGG
AGAGCTTCGTGCTAAACTGGTACCGCATGAGCCCCAGCAACCAGACGGACAAGCTGGCCGCCTTCCCCGA
GGACCGCAGCCAGCCCGGCCAGGACTGCCGCTTCCGTGTCACACAACTGCCCAACGGGCGTGACTTCCAC
ATGAGCGTGGTCAGGGCCCGGCGCAATGACAGCGGCACCTACCTCTGTGGGGCCATCTCCCTGGCCCCCA
AGGCGCAGATCAAAGAGAGCCTGCGGGCAGAGCTCAGGGTGACAGGTGCGGCCTCGGAGGCCCCGGGGCA
GGGGTGAGCTGAGCCGGTCCTGGGGTGGGTGTCCCCTCCTGCACAGGATCAGGTGCGGACCGAGCGGCCG
CAGGAACCCCTAGTGATGGAGTTGGCCACTCCCTCTCTGCGCGCTCGCTCGCTCACTGAGGCCGGGCGAC
CAAAGGTCGCCCGACGCCCGGGCTTTGCCCGGGCGGCCTCAGTGAGCGAGCGAGCGCGCAGCTGCCTGCA
GGGGCGCCTGATGCGGTATTTTCTCCTTACGCATCTGTGCGGTATTTCACACCGCATA
[95 nt withheld, positions 4609-4703]
T
[46 nt withheld, positions 4705-4750]
C
[141 nt withheld, positions 4752-4892]
CCTTTGACGTTGGAGTCCACGTTCTTT
[37 nt withheld, positions 4920-4956]
ACTCTATCTCGGGCTATTCTTTTGATTTATAAGGGATTTTGCCGATTTCGGTCTATTGGTTAAAAAATGA
GCTGATTTAACAAAAATTTAACGCGAATTTTAACAAAATATTAACGTTTACAATTTTATGGTGCACTCTC
AGTACAATCTGCTCTGATGCCGCATAGTTAAGCCAGCCCCGACACCCGCCAACACCCGCTGACGCGCCCT
GACGGGCTTGTCTGCTCCCGGCATCCGCTTACAGACAAGCTGTGACCGTCTCCGGGAGCTGCATGTGTCA
GAGGTTTTCACCGTCATCACCGAAACGCGCGAGACGAAAGGGCCTCGTGATACGCCTATTTTTATAGGTT
AATGTCATGATAATAATGGTTTCTTAGACGTCAGGTGGCACTTTTCGGGGAAATGTGCGCGGAACCCCTA
TTTGTTTATTTTTCTAAATACATTCAAATATGTATCCGCTCATGAGACAATAACCCTGATAAATGCTTCA
ATAATATTGAAAAAGGAAGAGTATGAGTATTCAACATTTCCGTGTCGCCCTTATTCCCTTTTTTGCGGCA
TTTTGCCTTCCTGTTTTTGCTCACCCAGAAACGCTGGTGAAAGTAAAAGATGCTGAAGATCAGTTGGGTG
CACGAGTGGGTTACATCGAACTGGATCTCAACAGCGGTAAGATCCTTGAGAGTTTTCGCCCCGAAGAACG
TTTTCCAATGATGAGCACTTTTAAAGTTCTGCTATGTGGCGCGGTATTATCCCGTATTGACGCCGGGCAA
GAGCAACTCGGTCGCCGCATACACTATTCTCAGAATGACTTGGTTGAGTACTCACCAGTCACAGAAAAGC
ATCTTACGGATGGCATGACAGTAAGAGAATTATGCAGTGCTGCCATAACCATGAGTGATAACACTGCGGC
CAACTTACTTCTGACAACGATCGGAGGACCGAAGGAGCTAACCGCTTTTTTGCACAACATGGGGGATCAT
GTAACTCGCCTTGATCGTTGGGAACCGGAGCTGAATGAAGCCATACCAAACGACGAGCGTGACACCACGA
TGCCTGTAGCAATGGCAACAACGTTGCGCAAACTATTAACTGGCGAACTACTTACTCTAGCTTCCCGGCA
ACAATTAATAGACTGGATGGAGGCGGATAAAGTTGCAGGACCACTTCTGCGCTCGGCCCTTCCGGCTGGC
TGGTTTATTGCTGATAAATCTGGAGCCGGTGAGCGTGGGTCTCGCGGTATCATTGCAGCACTGGGGCCAG
ATGGTAAGCCCTCCCGTATCGTAGTTATCTACACGACGGGGAGTCAGGCAACTATGGATGAACGAAATAG
ACAGATCGCTGAGATAGGTGCCTCACTGATTAAGCATTGGTAACTGTCAGACCAAGTTTACTCATATATA
CTTTAGATTGATTTAAAACTTCATTTTTAATTTAAAAGGATCTAGGTGAAGATCCTTTTTGATAATCTCA
TGACCAAAATCCCTTAACGTGAGTTTTCGTTCCACTGAGCGTCAGACCCCGTAGAAAAGATCAAAGGATC
TTCTTGAGATCCTTTTTTTCTGCGCGTAATCTGCTGCTTGCAAACAAAAAAACCACCGCTACCAGCGGTG
GTTTGTTTGCCGGATCAAGAGCTACCAACTCTTTTTCCGAAGGTAACTGGCTTCAGCAGAGCGCAGATAC
CAAATACTGTTCTTCTAGTGTAGCCGTAGTTAGGCCACCACTTCAAGAACTCTGTAGCACCGCCTACATA
CCTCGCTCTGCTAATCCTGTTACCAGTGGCTGCTGCCAGTGGCGATAAGTCGTGTCTTACCGGGTTGGAC
TCAAGACGATAGTTACCGGATAAGGCGCAGCGGTCGGGCTGAACGGGGGGTTCGTGCACACAGCCCAGCT
TGGAGCGAACGACCTACACCGAACTGAGATACCTACAGCGTGAGCTATGAGAAAGCGCCACGCTTCCCGA
AGGGAGAAAGGCGGACAGGTATCCGGTAAGCGGCAGGGTCGGAACAGGAGAGCGCACGAGGGAGCTTCCA
GGGGGAAACGCCTGGTATCTTTATAGTCCTGTCGGGTTTCGCCACCTCTGACTTGAGCGTCGATTTTTGT
GATGCTCGTCAGGGGGGCGGAGCCTATGGAAAAACGCCAGCAACGCGGCCTTTTTACGGTTCCTGGCCTT
TTGCTGGCCTTTTGCTCACATGT
Features (pLannotate 1.2.2; 21 found; start..end, strand, type, name):
     12..39      +  repeat_region  AAV2 ITR (fragment): inverted terminal repeat of adeno-associated virus serotype 2 inverted
     68..95      +  repeat_region  AAV2 ITR (fragment): inverted terminal repeat of adeno-associated virus serotype 2 inverted
    152..392     +  promoter       U6 promoter: RNA polymerase III promoter for human U6 snRNA
   1209..1226    +  CDS            small t antigen (fragment): SV40 (simian virus 40) small t antigen
   1252..1463    +  promoter       EF-1α core promoter: core promoter for human elongation factor EF-1α
   1489..2190    +  CDS            dTomato: dTomato is a basic (constitutively fluorescent) orange fluorescent protein published in 2004, derived from Discosoma sp.. It is reported to be a somewhat slowly-maturing dimer with low acid sensitivity.
   2200..2248    +  polyA_signal   poly(A) signal: synthetic polyadenylation signal
   2255..2491    +  CDS            TRAC (fragment): TRAC_HUMAN - Also known as TCRA. Experimental evidence at protein level: Swiss-Prot protein existence level 1. Constant region of T cell receptor (TR) alpha chain (PubMed:24600447). Alpha-beta T cell receptors are antigen specific receptors which are essential to the immune response and are present on the cell surface of T lymphocytes. Recognize peptide-major histocompatibility (MH) (pMH) complexes that are displayed by antigen presenting cells (APC), a prerequisite for efficient T cell adaptive immunity against pathogens (PubMed:25493333). Binding of alpha-beta TR to pMH complex initiates TR-
   2928..3029    +  CDS            PDCD1 (fragment): PDCD1_HUMAN - Also known as PD1 From Homo sapiens (Human).
   3037..3248    +  promoter       EF-1α core promoter: core promoter for human elongation factor EF-1α
   3274..3993    +  CDS            EGFP: the original enhanced GFP (Yang et al., 1996) mammalian codon-optimized
   4000..4048    +  polyA_signal   poly(A) signal: synthetic polyadenylation signal
   4057..4335    +  CDS            PDCD1 (fragment): PDCD1_HUMAN - Also known as PD1 From Homo sapiens (Human).
   4412..4552    +  repeat_region  AAV2 ITR: inverted terminal repeat of adeno-associated virus serotype 2 inverted
   4557..4608    -  misc_feature   bom (fragment): basis of mobility region from pBR322
   4627..5082    +  rep_origin     f1 ori (sequence partly withheld): f1 bacteriophage origin of replication; arrow indicates direction of (+) strand synthesis
   5083..5132    -  misc_feature   bom (fragment): basis of mobility region from pBR322
   5234..5269    -  CDS            rop (fragment): Rop protein, which maintains plasmids at low copy number; rop
   5364..5468    +  promoter       AmpR promoter: bla
   5469..6329    +  CDS            AmpR: β-lactamase; bla; confers resistance to ampicillin, carbenicillin, and related antibiotics
   6500..7088    +  rep_origin     ori: high-copy-number ColE1/pMB1/pBR322/pUC origin of replication
