[The description below was written by a language model from this plasmid's Addgene catalogue record and pLannotate feature annotations shown in this document.]
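Description:
pXD050 dTomato GFP KIKO is a 7.1 kb AAV transfer plasmid built on a pAAV backbone. It is propagated in bacteria through a high-copy ColE1/pUC-type origin with ampicillin selection (AmpR under its own bla promoter), and it also carries an f1 phage origin. AAV2 inverted terminal repeats flank the payload. The right ITR is annotated in full, while the left one is detected only as short fragments. ITRs are the cis elements needed to replicate and package the intervening DNA into AAV particles, and their repetitive structure fits with the recombination-deficient growth strain listed in the record.

Between the ITRs, a human U6 RNA polymerase III promoter sits upstream of an unannotated stretch. It presumably drives a guide RNA or crRNA array, although the record does not state the guide sequences. Two parallel reporter cassettes follow, each made up of an EF-1α core promoter, a fluorescent protein and a short synthetic poly(A) signal. The dTomato cassette is followed by a fragment of human TRAC, the T cell receptor alpha constant region. The EGFP cassette lies between two fragments of human PDCD1 (PD-1). These genomic fragments look like homology arms. The upstream TRAC arm is probably in the unannotated region before the first EF-1α promoter, where the short "small t antigen" hit is likely spurious.

This layout fits the "KIKO" (knock-in/knock-out) name and the associated AAV-Cpf1 work on engineering T cells. Homology-directed insertion of each reporter would disrupt its target locus, so dTomato would mark TRAC integration and GFP would mark PDCD1 integration. No nuclease is encoded on the plasmid, so it would have to be supplied separately.
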