Addgene plasmid #192155: pXD050 dTomato GFP KIKO
Purpose: dTomato GFP KIKO
Depositing lab: Sidi Chen. Depositing organization: Yale University. Publication: One-step generation of modular CAR-T cells with AAV-Cpf1. Dai X, Park JJ, Du Y, Kim HR, Wang G, Errami Y, Chen S. Nat Methods. 2019 Mar;16(3):247-254. doi: 10.1038/s41592-019-0329-7. Epub 2019 Feb 25. PubMed 30804551.
Backbone
  Vector backbone: pAAV
  Vector type: AAV
Growth in bacteria
  Bacterial resistance: Ampicillin, 100 μg/mL
  Growth temperature: 37°C
  Growth strain: NEB Stable
  Copy number: High Copy
Gene/Insert
  Gene/Insert name: dTomato GFP
  Species: Synthetic
  Mutation: NA
  Cloning method: Gibson Cloning
Terms and licenses: Academic/Nonprofit Terms; Industry Terms: Not Available to Industry
How to cite: pXD050 dTomato GFP KIKO was a gift from Sidi Chen (Addgene plasmid # 192155 ; http://n2t.net/addgene:192155 ; RRID:Addgene_192155)
